Addgene plasmid #39859: pcDNA5-FRT/TO-neo-C11orf51-3xFlag (2765)
Depositing lab: Jonathon Pines. Depositing organization: University of Cambridge. Publication: APC15 drives the turnover of MCC-CDC20 to make the spindle assembly checkpoint responsive to kinetochore attachment. Mansfeld J, Collin P, Collins MO, Choudhary JS, Pines J. Nat Cell Biol. 2011 Sep 18;13(10):1234-43. doi: 10.1038/ncb2347. PubMed 21926987.
Backbone
  Vector backbone: pcDNA5-FRT/TO
  Backbone manufacturer: Invitrogen
  Modifications to backbone: Hygromycin resistance gene has been replaced with neomycin resistance gene.
  Vector type: Mammalian Expression
  Selectable markers: Neomycin (select with G418)
Growth in bacteria
  Bacterial resistance: Ampicillin, 100 μg/mL
  Growth temperature: 37°C
  Growth strain: DH5alpha
  Copy number: Unknown
Gene/Insert
  Gene/Insert name: C11orf51
  Species: H. sapiens (human)
  Entrez Gene: ANAPC15 (a.k.a. APC15, C11orf51, HSPC020)
  Tag / fusion protein: 3xFlag (C terminal on insert)
  Cloning method: Restriction Enzyme; 5′ cloning site BamHI (not destroyed); 3′ cloning site XhoI (not destroyed)
  Sequencing primers: 5′ LNCX primer; 3′ BGH_rev_primer
Terms and licenses: Academic/Nonprofit Terms; Industry Terms: Not Available to Industry
How to cite: pcDNA5-FRT/TO-neo-C11orf51-3xFlag (2765) was a gift from Jonathon Pines (Addgene plasmid # 39859 ; http://n2t.net/addgene:39859 ; RRID:Addgene_39859)
