[The description below was written by a language model from this plasmid's Addgene catalogue record.]
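Description:
pcDNA5-FRT/TO-neo-C11orf51-3xFlag is a mammalian expression plasmid built on the commercial pcDNA5-FRT/TO backbone, in which the usual hygromycin resistance gene has been replaced with a neomycin resistance gene, so that mammalian cells carrying the construct are selected with G418. It is propagated in E. coli under ampicillin selection; the copy number is not recorded. No feature table accompanies the entry, so individual backbone elements are not itemised. As a general matter, vectors of the pcDNA5-FRT/TO type carry an FRT site for Flp recombinase-mediated integration at a single defined genomic locus in a compatible host cell line. They also drive the insert from a tetracycline operator-controlled CMV promoter, giving tetracycline- or doxycycline-inducible expression in cells that express the Tet repressor, with a BGH polyadenylation signal downstream. The BGH reverse sequencing primer listed in the record fits this layout.

The insert is human C11orf51, now designated ANAPC15 (APC15), a subunit of the anaphase-promoting complex/cyclosome. It was cloned between BamHI and XhoI sites, both retained, and is fused at its C terminus to a 3xFlag epitope tag for detection and immunoprecipitation with anti-Flag antibodies. The associated publication concerns the role of APC15 in turnover of the mitotic checkpoint complex and CDC20, which makes the spindle assembly checkpoint responsive to kinetochore attachment. The construct therefore suits generating stable, isogenic, inducible human cell lines expressing tagged APC15, for example to examine its incorporation into the APC/C, its interaction partners, or its function in mitosis, although the record does not state a specific use.
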