>Addgene plasmid #39859 | pcDNA5-FRT/TO-neo-C11orf51-3xFlag (2765) | depositor partial sequence | sequence record 50642 | Insert
GGATCCACCATGTCCACTTTGTTCCCCTCACTCTTCCCTCGTGTGACTGAGACTCTGTGGTTTAATCTGG
ATCGACCCTGTGTGGAAGAGACAGAGCTGCAGCAGCAGGAACAGCAGCATCAGGCCTGGCTCCAAAGCAT
CGCGGAGAAAGACAACAACCTGGTTCCTATTGGCAAGCCAGCCTCAGAGCACTATGATGACGAGGAAGAA
GAGGATGATGAAGATGATGAGGATAGTGAAGAGGACTCAGAGGATGATGAGGATATGCAGGACATGGACG
AGATGAATGACTACAATGAGTCACCGGATGATGGAGAGGTCAATGAGGTGGACATGGAAGGCAACGAACA
GGATCAGGACCAGTGGATGATCGACTACAAAGACCATGACGGTGATTATAAAGATCATGACATCGATTAC
AAGGATGACGATGACAAGTGACTCGAG
