>Addgene plasmid #39859 | pcDNA5-FRT/TO-neo-C11orf51-3xFlag (2765) | addgene partial sequence | sequence record 51472 | BGH-rev 5'-TAGAAGGCACAGTCGAGG-3'
CTCGAGTACTTGGTCATCGTCATCCTTGTAATCGATGTCATGATCTTTATAATCACCGTCATGGTCTTTG
TAGTCGATCATCCACTGGTCCTGATCCTGTTCGTTGCCTTCCATGTCCACCTCATTGACCTCTCCATCAT
CCGGTGACTCATTGTAGTCATTCATCTCGTCCATGTCCTGCATATCCTCATCATCCTCTGAGTCCTCTTC
ACTATCCTCATCATCTTCATCATCCTCTTCTTCCTCGTCATCATAGTGCTCTGAGGCTGGCTTGCCAATA
GGAACCAGGTTGTTGTCTTTCTCCGCGATGCTTTGGAGCCAGGCCTGATGCTGCTGTTCCTGCTGCTGCA
GCTCTGTCTCTTCCACACAGGGTCGATCCAGATTAAACCACAGAGTCTCAGTCACACGAGGGAAGAGTGA
GGGGAACAAAGTGGACATGGTGGATCCGAGCTCGGTACCAAGCTTAAGTTTAAACGCTAGAGTCCGGAGG
CTGGATCGGTCCCGGTGTCTTCTATGGAGGTCAAAACAGCGTGGATGGCGTCTCCAGGCGATCTGACGGT
TCACTAAACGAGCTCGTCGACGATCTCTATCACTGATAGGGAGATCTCTATCACTGATAGGGAGAGCTCT
GCTTATATAGACCTCCCACCGTACACGCCTACCGCCCATTTGCGTCAATGGGGCGGAGTTGTTACGACAT
TTTGGAAAGTCCCGTTGATTTTGGTGCCAAAACAAACTCCCATTGACGTCAATGGGGTGGAGACTTGGAA
ATCCCCGTGAGTCAAACCGCTATCCACGCCCCATTGATGTACTGCCAAAACCGCATCACCCATGGGTAAT
AGCGATGACTAATACGTAGATGTACTGCCAAGTAGGAAAAGTCCCATAAGGTCATG
